Addgene plasmid #53620: BRPF1B-c001
Purpose: bacterial expression plasmid
Depositing lab: Nicola Burgess-Brown. Depositing organization: University of Oxford.
Backbone
  Vector backbone: pNIC28-Bsa4
  Backbone manufacturer: SGC
  Vector type: Bacterial Expression
Growth in bacteria
  Bacterial resistance: Kanamycin, 50 μg/mL
  Growth temperature: 37°C
  Growth strain: Mach1 ; BL21(DE3)-R3
  Copy number: High Copy
Gene/Insert
  Gene/Insert name: BRPF1B (alt names: 4LC2; gi|51173722)
  Insert size (bp): 439
  Mutation: Bacterial expression for structure determination; may not be full ORF, see comments
  Promoter: T7
  Tag / fusion protein: His-6-TEV (N terminal on insert)
  Cloning method: Ligation Independent Cloning
  Sequencing primers: 5′ T7; 3′ T7-term
Terms and licenses: Academic/Nonprofit Terms; Industry Terms: Not Available to Industry
Depositor comments: T7/lac regulated, N-terminal His-tag, TEV, LIC cloning using BsaI cleavage/T4 polymerase, SacB stuffer fragment, pET28 backbone. http://www.thesgc.org/structures/4LC2/ Use BL21(DE3)-R3-pRARE2 strain for expression.
How to cite: BRPF1B-c001 was a gift from Nicola Burgess-Brown (Addgene plasmid # 53620 ; http://n2t.net/addgene:53620 ; RRID:Addgene_53620)
