[The description below was written by a language model from this plasmid's Addgene catalogue record.]
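Description:
BRPF1B-c001 is a bacterial expression plasmid built on pNIC28-Bsa4, a pET28-derived vector from the SGC designed for high-throughput ligation-independent cloning. It is recorded as high copy and is selected with kanamycin. In the parental vector a SacB stuffer fragment occupies the cloning site. BsaI cleavage followed by T4 polymerase treatment generates the single-stranded overhangs used for LIC, and replacing the stuffer with an insert removes the sucrose-sensitivity marker, which allows counter-selection against uncut or non-recombinant vector. No feature table accompanies the record, so the description rests on the catalogue fields and depositor comments alone.

The payload is a 439 bp fragment of BRPF1B. The record notes that it was designed for structure determination and may not represent the full open reading frame, so it is best regarded as a crystallisation-oriented fragment rather than the complete protein. The record does not state which residues or domain it covers. Expression is driven by a T7 promoter under lac operator control, so transcription depends on T7 RNA polymerase supplied by a DE3 lysogen host and is inducible. The insert is fused at its N terminus to a hexahistidine tag followed by a TEV protease cleavage site, permitting immobilised metal affinity purification and subsequent removal of the tag. A cloning strain is listed for propagation, and the depositor recommends a BL21(DE3) derivative carrying a rare-codon tRNA plasmid for expression. The construct is linked to a deposited crystal structure, consistent with its use in producing recombinant protein for structural and biochemical studies.
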