>Addgene plasmid #53620 | BRPF1B-c001 | depositor partial sequence | sequence record 83748 | insert sequence
ATGCACCATCATCATCATCATTCTTCTGGTGTAGATCTGGGTACCGAGAACCTGTACTTCCAATCCATGG
AGATGCAGCTGACTCCTTTCCTCATCCTCCTTCGCAAAACCTTGGAGCAGCTCCAAGAGAAGGACACAGG
CAACATCTTCAGCGAGCCGGTCCCTCTGTCTGAGGTACCTGACTACCTAGACCACATCAAAAAGCCCATG
GACTTTTTCACCATGAAGCAGAACTTGGAGGCTTACCGCTACCTGAATTTTGATGATTTTGAGGAGGACT
TCAACCTCATCGTCAGCAACTGCCTCAAGTATAACGCCAAGGACACCATCTTCTACCGGGCAGCAGTGCG
GCTTCGTGAGCAGGGTGGTGCTGTGCTCCGCCAGGCCCGGCGCCAGGCAGAAAAAATGGGCTGACAGTAA
AGGTGGATACGGATCCGAA
