>Addgene plasmid #53620 | BRPF1B-c001 | addgene partial sequence | sequence record 86588 | T7 5'-TAATACGACTCACTATAGGG-3'
ATTCCCTCTAGAAATAATTTTGTTTAACTTTAAGAAGGAGATATACATATGCACCATCATCATCATCATT
CTTCTGGTGTAGATCTGGGTACCGAGAACCTGTACTTCCAATCCATGGAGATGCAGCTGACTCCTTTCCT
CATCCTCCTTCGCAAAACCTTGGAGCAGCTCCAAGAGAAGGACACAGGCAACATCTTCAGCGAGCCGGTC
CCTCTGTCTGAGGTACCTGACTACCTAGACCACATCAAAAAGCCCATGGACTTTTTCACCATGAAGCAGA
ACTTGGAGGCTTACCGCTACCTGAATTTTGATGATTTTGAGGAGGACTTCAACCTCATCGTCAGCAACTG
CCTCAAGTATAACGCCAAGGACACCATCTTCTACCGGGCAGCAGTGCGGCTTCGTGAGCAGGGTGGTGCT
GTGCTCCGCCAGGCCCGGCGCCAGGCAGAAAAAATGGGCTGACAGTAAAGGTGGATACGGATCCGAATTC
GAGCTCCGTCGACAAGCTTGCGGCCGCACTCGAGCACCACCACCACCACCACTGAGATCCGGCTGCTAAC
AAAGCCCGAAAGGAAGCTGAGTTGGCTGCTGCCACCGCTGAGCAATAACTAGCATAACCCCTTGGGGCCT
CTAAACGGGTCTTGAGGGGTTTTTTGCTGAAAGGAGGAACTATATCCGGATTGGCGAATGGG
[124 nt withheld, positions 693-816]
C
[92 nt withheld, positions 818-909]
AGGGTGATGGTTCACGTAGTGGGGCCATCGCCCTGATAGACGGTTTTTCGCCCTTTGACGTTGGAGTCCA
CGTTTCTTTTAATAGTGGACTCTTGTTTCCAAACTGGAACAACACTCAACCC
